Addgene plasmid #16222: Flag Snail 8SA
Depositing lab: Mien-Chie Hung. Depositing organization: University of Texas MD Anderson Cancer Center. Publication: Dual regulation of Snail by GSK-3beta-mediated phosphorylation in control of epithelial-mesenchymal transition. Zhou BP, Deng J, Xia W, Xu J, Li YM, Gunduz M, Hung MC. Nat Cell Biol. 2004 Oct . 6(10):931-40. 10.1038/ncb1173 PubMed 15448698.
Backbone
  Vector backbone: pCMV-Tag 2B
  Backbone manufacturer: Stratagene
  Backbone size w/o insert (bp): 4300
  Vector type: Mammalian Expression
  Selectable markers: Neomycin (select with G418)
Growth in bacteria
  Bacterial resistance: Kanamycin, 50 μg/mL
  Growth temperature: 37°C
  Growth strain: DH5alpha
  Copy number: High Copy
Gene/Insert
  Gene/Insert name: Snail
  Species: H. sapiens (human)
  Insert size (bp): 800
  Mutation: 8SA: S97A, S101A, S105A, S108A, S112A, S116A, S120A, S121A
  Entrez Gene: SNAI1 (a.k.a. SLUGH2, SNA, SNAH, SNAIL, SNAIL1, dJ710H13.1)
  Tag / fusion protein: Flag (N terminal on backbone)
  Cloning method: Restriction Enzyme; 5′ cloning site BamHI (not destroyed); 3′ cloning site XhoI (not destroyed)
  Sequencing primers: 5′ T3
Terms and licenses: Academic/Nonprofit Terms; Industry Terms: Not Available to Industry
Depositor comments: Also see Flag Snail WT author's map.
How to cite: Flag Snail 8SA was a gift from Mien-Chie Hung (Addgene plasmid # 16222 ; http://n2t.net/addgene:16222 ; RRID:Addgene_16222)
