[The description below was written by a language model from this plasmid's Addgene catalogue record.]
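Description:
Flag Snail 8SA is a mammalian expression plasmid built on the commercial pCMV-Tag 2B backbone (about 4.3 kb without insert), carrying a mutant form of the human transcription factor Snail (SNAI1). The roughly 800 bp coding insert was placed between the BamHI and XhoI sites, both of which remain intact, so that the protein is produced with an N-terminal Flag epitope supplied by the vector. The record does not list the regulatory elements individually, although, as the backbone name indicates, this vector series uses a CMV promoter to drive expression in mammalian cells. The plasmid is maintained at high copy number in E. coli under kanamycin selection, and it carries a neomycin resistance marker that allows G418 selection of stably transfected mammalian cells.

The defining feature is the 8SA mutation set, in which eight serines in a serine-rich stretch of Snail (S97, S101, S105, S108, S112, S116, S120 and S121) are replaced with alanine, removing these residues as possible phosphorylation sites. The associated publication concerns dual regulation of Snail by GSK-3beta-mediated phosphorylation in the control of epithelial-mesenchymal transition, so the construct serves as a phosphorylation-deficient variant for comparison with the wild-type Flag-tagged Snail plasmid mentioned in the depositor's comments. Typical uses would include transient or stable expression in cultured cells to examine how loss of phosphorylation at these sites affects Snail behaviour and EMT-related phenotypes, with the Flag tag allowing detection by immunoblotting or immunofluorescence and recovery by immunoprecipitation. No feature table accompanies the record, so finer details of the vector's layout are not documented here.
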