>Addgene plasmid #16222 | Flag Snail 8SA | addgene partial sequence | sequence record 22632 | CMV-F 5'-CGCAAATGGGCGGTAGGCGTG-3'
TCAGATCCGCTAGCGATTACGCCAAGCTCGAAATTAACCCTCACTAAAGGGAACAAAAGCTGGAGCTCCA
CCGCGGTGGCGGCCGCCACCATGGATTACAAGGATGACGACGATAAGAGCCCGGGCGGATCCCCGCGCTC
TTTCCTCGTCAGGAAGCCCTCCGACCCCAATCGGAAGCCTAACTACAGCGAGCTGCAGGACTCTAATCCA
GAGTTTACCTTCCAGCAGCCCTACGACCAGGCCCACCTGCTGGCAGCCATCCCACCTCCGGAGATCCTCA
ACCCCACCGCCTCGCTGCCAATGCTCATCTGGGACTCTGTCCTGGCGCCCCAAGCCCAGCCAATTGCCTG
GGCCTCCCTTCGGCTCCAGGAGAGTCCCAGGGTGGCAGAGCTGACCTCCCTGTCAGATGAGGACGCTGGG
AAAGGCGCCCAGCCCCCCGCCCCACCCGCGCCGGCTCCTGCGTCCTTCTCCGCGACGTCAGTCGCTGCCT
TGGAGGCCGAGGCCTATGCTGCCTTCCCAGGCTTGGGCCAAGTGCCCAAGCAGCTGGCCCAGCTCTCTGA
GGCCAAGGATCTCCAGGCTCGAAAGGCCTTCAACTGCAAATACTGCAACAAGGAATACCTCAGCCTGGGT
GCCCTCAAGATGCACATCCGAAGCCACACGCTGCCCTGCGTCTGCGGAACCTGCGGGAAGGCCTTCTCTA
GGCCCTGGCTGCTACAAGGCCATGTCCGGACCCACACTGGCGAGAAGCCCTTCTCCTGTCCCCACTGCAG
CCGTGCCTTCGCTGACCGCTCCAACCTGCGGGCCCACCTCCAGACCCACTCAGATGTCAAGAAGTACCAG
TGCCAGGCGTGTGCTCGGACCTTCTCCGAATGTCCCTGCTCCA
